>Addgene plasmid #91189 | pJG382 | addgene full sequence | sequence record 182420 | Addgene NGS Result
GTAGGCGGTGCTACAGAGTTCTTGAAGTGGTGGCCTAACTACGGCTACACTAGAAGGACAGTATTTGGTA
TCTGCGCTCTGCTGAAGCCAGTTACCTTCGGAAAAAGAGTTGGTAGCTCTTGATCCGGCAAACAAACCAC
CGCTGGTAGCGGTGGTTTTTTTGTTTGCAAGCAGCAGATTACGCGCAGAAAAAAAGGATCTCAAGAAGAT
CCTTTGATCTTTTCTACGGGGTCTGACGCTCAGTGGAACGAAAACTCACGTTAAGGGCTGATGAATCCCC
TAATGATTTTTATCAAAATCATTAAGTTAAGGTAGATACACATCTTGTCATATGATCAAATGGTTTCGCC
AAAAATCAATAATCAGACAACAAAATGTGCGAACTCGATATTTTACACGACTCTCTTTACCAATTCTGCC
CCGAATTACACTTAAAACGACTCAACAGCTTAACGTTGGCTTGCCACGCCTTACTTGACTGTAAAACTCT
CACTCTTACCGAACTTGGCCGTAACCTGCCAACCAAAGCGAGAACAAAACATAACATCAAACGAATCGAC
CGATTGTTAGGTAATCGTCACCTCCACAAAGAGCGACTCGCTGTATACCGTTGGCATGCTAGCTTTATCT
GTTCGGGCAATACGATGCCCATTGTACTTGTTGACTGGTCTGATATCCGTGAGCAAAAACGGCTTATGGT
ATTGCGAGCTTCAGTCGCACTACACGGTCGTTCTGTTACTCTTTATGAGAAAGCGTTCCCGCTTTCAGAG
CAATGTTCAAAGAAAGCTCATGACCAATTTCTAGCCGACCTTGCGAGCATTCTACCGAGTAACACCACAC
CGCTCATTGTCAGTGATGCTGGCTTTAAAGTGCCATGGTATAAATCCGTTGAGAAGCTGGGTTGGTACTG
GTTAAGTCGAGTAAGAGGAAAAGTACAATATGCAGACCTAGGAGCGGAAAACTGGAAACCTATCAGCAAC
TTACATGATATGTCATCTAGTCACTCAAAGACTTTAGGCTATAAGAGGCTGACTAAAAGCAATCCAATCT
CATGCCAAATTCTATTGTATAAATCTCGCTCTAAAGGCCGAAAAAATCAGCGCTCGACACGGACTCATTG
TCACCACCCGTCACCTAAAATCTACTCAGCGTCGGCAAAGGAGCCATGGATTCTAGCAACTAACTTACCT
GTTGAAATTCGAACACCCAAACAACTTGTTAATATCTATTCGAAGCGAATGCAGATTGAAGAAACCTTCC
GAGACTTGAAAAGTCCTGCCTACGGACTAGGCCTACGCCATAGCCGAACGAGCAGCTCAGAGCGTTTTGA
TATCATGCTGCTAATCGCCCTGATGCTTCAACTAACATGTTGGCTTGCGGGCGTTCATGCTCAGAAACAA
GGTTGGGACAAGCACTTCCAGGCTAACACAGTCAGAAATCGAAACGTACTCTCAACAGTTCGCTTAGGCA
TGGAAGTTTTGCGGCATTCTGGCTACACAATAACAAGGGAAGACTTACTCGTGGCTGCAACCCTACTAGC
TCAAAATTTATTCACACATGGTTACGCTTTGGGGAAATTATGAGGGGATCTCTCAGCGTTAAGGGATTTT
GGTCATGCATTCTAGGTACTAAAACAATTCATCCAGTAAAATATAATATTTTATTTTCTCCCAATCAGGC
TTGATCCCCAGTAAGTCAAAAAATAGCTCGACATACTGTTCTTCCCCGATATCCTCCCTGATCGACCGGA
CGCAGAAGGCAATGTCATACCACTTGTCCGCCCTGCCGCTTCTCCCAAGATCAATAAAGCCACTTACTTT
GCCATCTTTCACAAAGATGTTGCTGTCTCCCAGGTCGCCGTGGGAAAAGACAAGTTCCTCTTCGGGCTTT
TCCGTCTTTAAAAAATCATACAGCTCGCGCGGATCTTTAAATGGAGTGTCTTCTTCCCAGTTTTCGCAAT
CCACATCGGCCAGATCGTTATTCAGTAAGTAATCCAATTCGGCTAAGCGGCTGTCTAAGCTATTCGTATA
GGGACAATCCGATATGTCGATGGAGTGAAAGAGCCTGATGCACTCCGCATACAGCTCGATAATCTTTTCA
GGGCTTTGTTCATCTTCATACTCTTCCGAGCAAAGGACGCCATCGGCCTCACTCATGAGCAGATTGCTCC
AGCCATCATGCCGTTCAAAGTGCAGGACCTTTGGAACAGGCAGCTTTCCTTCCAGCCATAGCATCATGTC
CTTTTCCCGTTCCACATCATAGGTGGTCCCTTTATACCGGCTGTCCGTCATTTTTAAATATAGGTTTTCA
TTTTCTCCCACCAGCTTATATACCTTAGCAGGAGACATTCCTTCCGTATCTTTTACGCAGCGGTATTTTT
CGATCAGTTTTTTCAATTCCGGTGATATTCTCATTTTAGCCATTTATTATTTCCTTCCTCTTTTCTACAG
TATTTAAAGATACCCCAAGAAGCTAATTATAACAAGACGAACTCCAATTCACTGTTCCTTGCATTCTAAA
ACCTTAAATACCAGAAAACAGCTTTTTCAAAGTTGTTTTCAAAGTTGGCGTATAACATAGTATCGACGGA
GCCGATTTTGAAACCGCGGTGATCACAGGCAGCAACGCTCTGTCATCGTTACAATCAACATGCTACCCTC
CGCGAGATCATCCGTGTTTCAAACCCGGCAGCTTAGTTGCCGTTCTTCCGAATAGCATCGGTAACATGAG
CAAAGTCTGCCGCCTTACAACGGCTCTCCCGCTGACGCCGTCCCGGACTGATGGGCTGCCTGTATCGAGT
GGTGATTTTGTGCCGAGCTGCCGGTCGGGGAGCTGTTGGCTGGCTGGTGGCAGGATATATTGTGGTGTAA
ACAAATTGACGCTTAGACAACTTAATAACACATTGCGGACGTTTTTAATGTAGAGCTCAAAGTTTAACGC
GTTAGCAGAAGGCATGTTGTTGTGACTCCGAGGGGTTGCCTCAAACTCTATCTTATAACCGGCGTGGAGG
CATGGAGGCAGGGGTATTTTGGTCATTTTAATAGATAGTGGAAAATGACGTGGAATTTACTTAAAGACGA
AGTCTTTGCGACAAGGGGGGGCCCACGCCGAATTTAATATTACCGGCGTGGCCCCCCCTTATCGCGAGTG
CTTTAGCACGAGCGGTCCAGATTTAAAGTAGAAAATTTCCCGCCCACTAGGGTTAAAGGTGTTCACACTA
TAAAAGCATATACGATGTGATGGTATTTGATGGAGCGTATATTGTATCAGGTATTTCCGTTGGATACGAA
TTATTCGTACGACCCTCGGTACCGATCGGCGCGCCAGATTTGCCTTTTCAATTTCAGAAAGAATGCTAAC
CCACAGATGGTTAGAGAGGCTTACGCAGCAGGTATCATCAAGACGATCTACCCGAGCAATAATCTCCAGG
AAATCAAATACCTTCCCAAGAAGGTTAAAGATGCAGTCAAAAGATTCAGGACTAACTGCATCAAGAACAC
AGAGAAAGATATATTTCTCAAGATCAGAAGTACTATTCCAGTATGGACGATTCAAGGCTTGCTTCACAAA
CCAAGGCAAGTAATAGAGATTGGAGTCTCTAAAAAGGTAGTTCCCACTGAATCAAAGGCCATGGAGTCAA
AGATTCAAATAGAGGACCTAACAGAACTCGCCGTAAAGACTGGCGAACAGTTCATACAGAGTCTCTTACG
ACTCAATGACAAGAAGAAAATCTTCGTCAACATGGTGGAGCACGACACACTTGTCTACTCCAAAAATATC
AAAGATACAGTCTCAGAAGACCAAAGGGCAATTGAGACTTTTCAACAAAGGGTAATATCCGGAAACCTCC
TCGGATTCCATTGCCCAGCTATCTGTCACTTTATTGTGAAGATAGTGGAAAAGGAAGGTGGCTCCTACAA
ATGCCATCATTGCGATAAAGGAAAGGCCATCGTTGAAGATGCCTCTGCCGACAGTGGTCCCAAAGATGGA
CCCCCACCCACGAGGAGCATCGTGGAAAAAGAAGACGTTCCAACCACGTCTTCAAAGCAAGTGGATTGAT
GTGATATCTCCACTGACGTAAGGGATGACGCACAATCCCACTATCCTTCGCAAGACCCTTCCTCTATATA
AGGAAGTTCATTTCATTTGGAGAGAACACGGGGGACTCCTGCAGGTAGATCGCTCGTCGACATGGATAAG
AAGTACTCTATCGGACTCGCTATCGGAACTAACTCTGTGGGATGGGCTGTGATCACCGATGAGTACAAGG
TGCCATCTAAGAAGTTCAAGGTTCTCGGAAACACCGATAGGCACTCTATCAAGAAAAACCTTATCGGTGC
TCTCCTCTTCGATTCTGGTGAAACTGCTGAGGCTACCAGACTCAAGAGAACCGCTAGAAGAAGGTACACC
AGAAGAAAGAACAGGATCTGCTACCTCCAAGAGATCTTCTCTAACGAGATGGCTAAAGTGGATGATTCAT
TCTTCCACAGGCTCGAAGAGTCATTCCTCGTGGAAGAAGATAAGAAGCACGAGAGGCACCCTATCTTCGG
AAACATCGTTGATGAGGTGGCATACCACGAGAAGTACCCTACTATCTACCACCTCAGAAAGAAGCTCGTT
GATTCTACTGATAAGGCTGATCTCAGGCTCATCTACCTCGCTCTCGCTCACATGATCAAGTTCAGAGGAC
ACTTCCTCATCGAGGGTGATCTCAACCCTGATAACTCTGATGTGGATAAGTTGTTCATCCAGCTCGTGCA
GACCTACAACCAGCTTTTCGAAGAGAACCCTATCAACGCTTCAGGTGTGGATGCTAAGGCTATCCTCTCT
GCTAGGCTCTCTAAGTCAAGAAGGCTTGAGAACCTCATTGCTCAGCTCCCTGGTGAGAAGAAGAACGGAC
TTTTCGGAAACTTGATCGCTCTCTCTCTCGGACTCACCCCTAACTTCAAGTCTAACTTCGATCTCGCTGA
GGATGCAAAGCTCCAGCTCTCAAAGGATACCTACGATGATGATCTCGATAACCTCCTCGCTCAGATCGGA
GATCAGTACGCTGATTTGTTCCTCGCTGCTAAGAACCTCTCTGATGCTATCCTCCTCAGTGATATCCTCA
GAGTGAACACCGAGATCACCAAGGCTCCACTCTCAGCTTCTATGATCAAGAGATACGATGAGCACCACCA
GGATCTCACACTTCTCAAGGCTCTTGTTAGACAGCAGCTCCCAGAGAAGTACAAAGAGATTTTCTTCGAT
CAGTCTAAGAACGGATACGCTGGTTACATCGATGGTGGTGCATCTCAAGAAGAGTTCTACAAGTTCATCA
AGCCTATCCTCGAGAAGATGGATGGAACCGAGGAACTCCTCGTGAAGCTCAATAGAGAGGATCTTCTCAG
AAAGCAGAGGACCTTCGATAACGGATCTATCCCTCATCAGATCCACCTCGGAGAGTTGCACGCTATCCTT
AGAAGGCAAGAGGATTTCTACCCATTCCTCAAGGATAACAGGGAAAAGATTGAGAAGATTCTCACCTTCA
GAATCCCTTACTACGTGGGACCTCTCGCTAGAGGAAACTCAAGATTCGCTTGGATGACCAGAAAGTCTGA
GGAAACCATCACCCCTTGGAACTTCGAAGAGGTGGTGGATAAGGGTGCTAGTGCTCAGTCTTTCATCGAG
AGGATGACCAACTTCGATAAGAACCTTCCAAACGAGAAGGTGCTCCCTAAGCACTCTTTGCTCTACGAGT
ACTTCACCGTGTACAACGAGTTGACCAAGGTTAAGTACGTGACCGAGGGAATGAGGAAGCCTGCTTTTTT
GTCAGGTGAGCAAAAGAAGGCTATCGTTGATCTCTTGTTCAAGACCAACAGAAAGGTGACCGTGAAGCAG
CTCAAAGAGGATTACTTCAAGAAAATCGAGTGCTTCGATTCAGTTGAGATTTCTGGTGTTGAGGATAGGT
TCAACGCATCTCTCGGAACCTACCACGATCTCCTCAAGATCATTAAGGATAAGGATTTCTTGGATAACGA
GGAAAACGAGGATATCTTGGAGGATATCGTTCTTACCCTCACCCTCTTTGAAGATAGAGAGATGATTGAA
GAAAGGCTCAAGACCTACGCTCATCTCTTCGATGATAAGGTGATGAAGCAGTTGAAGAGAAGAAGATACA
CTGGTTGGGGAAGGCTCTCAAGAAAGCTCATTAACGGAATCAGGGATAAGCAGTCTGGAAAGACAATCCT
TGATTTCCTCAAGTCTGATGGATTCGCTAACAGAAACTTCATGCAGCTCATCCACGATGATTCTCTCACC
TTTAAAGAGGATATCCAGAAGGCTCAGGTTTCAGGACAGGGTGATAGTCTCCATGAGCATATCGCTAACC
TCGCTGGATCTCCTGCAATCAAGAAGGGAATCCTCCAGACTGTGAAGGTTGTGGATGAGTTGGTGAAGGT
GATGGGAAGGCATAAGCCTGAGAACATCGTGATCGAAATGGCTAGAGAGAACCAGACCACTCAGAAGGGA
CAGAAGAACTCTAGGGAAAGGATGAAGAGGATCGAGGAAGGTATCAAAGAGCTTGGATCTCAGATCCTCA
AAGAGCACCCTGTTGAGAACACTCAGCTCCAGAATGAGAAGCTCTACCTCTACTACCTCCAGAACGGAAG
GGATATGTATGTGGATCAAGAGTTGGATATCAACAGGCTCTCTGATTACGATGTTGATCATATCGTGCCA
CAGTCATTCTTGAAGGATGATTCTATCGATAACAAGGTGCTCACCAGGTCTGATAAGAACAGGGGTAAGA
GTGATAACGTGCCAAGTGAAGAGGTTGTGAAGAAAATGAAGAACTATTGGAGGCAGCTCCTCAACGCTAA
GCTCATCACTCAGAGAAAGTTCGATAACTTGACTAAGGCTGAGAGGGGAGGACTCTCTGAATTGGATAAG
GCAGGATTCATCAAGAGGCAGCTTGTGGAAACCAGGCAGATCACTAAGCACGTTGCACAGATCCTCGATT
CTAGGATGAACACCAAGTACGATGAGAACGATAAGTTGATCAGGGAAGTGAAGGTTATCACCCTCAAGTC
AAAGCTCGTGTCTGATTTCAGAAAGGATTTCCAATTCTACAAGGTGAGGGAAATCAACAACTACCACCAC
GCTCACGATGCTTACCTTAACGCTGTTGTTGGAACCGCTCTCATCAAGAAGTATCCTAAGCTCGAGTCAG
AGTTCGTGTACGGTGATTACAAGGTGTACGATGTGAGGAAGATGATCGCTAAGTCTGAGCAAGAGATCGG
AAAGGCTACCGCTAAGTATTTCTTCTACTCTAACATCATGAATTTCTTCAAGACCGAGATTACCCTCGCT
AACGGTGAGATCAGAAAGAGGCCACTCATCGAGACAAACGGTGAAACAGGTGAGATCGTGTGGGATAAGG
GAAGGGATTTCGCTACCGTTAGAAAGGTGCTCTCTATGCCACAGGTGAACATCGTTAAGAAAACCGAGGT
GCAGACCGGTGGATTCTCTAAAGAGTCTATCCTCCCTAAGAGGAACTCTGATAAGCTCATTGCTAGGAAG
AAGGATTGGGACCCTAAGAAATACGGTGGTTTCGATTCTCCTACCGTGGCTTACTCTGTTCTCGTTGTGG
CTAAGGTTGAGAAGGGAAAGAGTAAGAAGCTCAAGTCTGTTAAGGAACTTCTCGGAATCACTATCATGGA
AAGGTCATCTTTCGAGAAGAACCCAATCGATTTCCTCGAGGCTAAGGGATACAAAGAGGTTAAGAAGGAT
CTCATCATCAAGCTCCCAAAGTACTCACTCTTCGAACTCGAGAACGGTAGAAAGAGGATGCTCGCTTCTG
CTGGTGAGCTTCAAAAGGGAAACGAGCTTGCTCTCCCATCTAAGTACGTTAACTTTCTTTACCTCGCTTC
TCACTACGAGAAGTTGAAGGGATCTCCAGAAGATAACGAGCAGAAGCAACTTTTCGTTGAGCAGCACAAG
CACTACTTGGATGAGATCATCGAGCAGATCTCTGAGTTCTCTAAAAGGGTGATCCTCGCTGATGCAAACC
TCGATAAGGTGTTGTCTGCTTACAACAAGCACAGAGATAAGCCTATCAGGGAACAGGCAGAGAACATCAT
CCATCTCTTCACCCTTACCAACCTCGGTGCTCCTGCTGCTTTCAAGTACTTCGATACAACCATCGATAGG
AAGAGATACACCTCTACCAAAGAAGTGCTCGATGCTACCCTCATCCATCAGTCTATCACTGGACTCTACG
AGACTAGGATCGATCTCTCACAGCTCGGTGGTGATTCAAGGGCTGATCCTAAGAAGAAGAGGAAGGTTTG
ACTCGAGATATGAAGATGAAGATGAAATATTTGGTGTGTCAAATAAAAAGCTTGTGTGCTTAAGTTTGTG
TTTTTTTCTTGGCTTGTTGTGTTATGAATTTGTGGCTTTTTCTAATATTAAATGAATGTAAGATCACATT
ATAATGAATAAACAAATGTTTCTATAATCCATTGTGAATGTTTTGTTGGATCTCTTCTGCAGCATATAAC
TACTGTATGTGCTATGGTATGGACTATGGAATATGATTAAAGATAAGGAGCTCCGGTGACGGACCCATGG
CTTCGTTGAACAACGGAAACTCGACTTGCCTTCCGCACAATACATCATTTCTTCTTAGCTTTTTTTCTTC
TTCTTCGTTCATACAGTTTTTTTTTGTTTATCAGCTTACATTTTCTTGAACCGTAGCTTTCGTTTTCTTC
TTTTTAACTTTCCATTCGGAGTTTTTGTATCTTGTTTCATAGTTTGTCCCAGGATTAGAATGATTAGGCA
TCGAACCTTCAAGAATTTGATTGAATAAAACATCTTCATTCTTAAGATATGAAGATAATCTTCAAAAGGC
CCCTGGGAATCTGAAAGAAGAGAAGCAGGCCCATTTATATGGGAAAGAACAATAGTATTTCTTATATAGG
CCCATTTAAGTTGAAAACAATCTTCAAAAGTCCCACATCGCTTAGATAAGAAAACGAAGCTGAGTTTATA
TACAGCTAGAGTCGAAGTAGTGATTGCGTCCCGGGTCGCTACCTTGTTTTAGAGCTAGAAATAGCAAGTT
AAAATAAGGCTAGTCCGTTATCAACTTGAAAAAGTGGCACCGAGTCGGTGCTTTTTTTCCCGGCGCCATG
GATGTTGTTGTTACCAGAAAGTAAATAAATGTTCAATCTCTGATGTTCTCAAGTAAGTGAGTTTTATTGG
GAATAATATTAACTTATGTTCTTCTTGCATTTGATTTCTTTGCCGCTCTCTTCTTCTATCTTAAATCTGT
GTATACTATTTCACTATTGGGCTTTTTATTAGTCTATAATGGGACTCAAAATAAGGCTTTGGCCCACATC
AAAAAGATAAGTCACAAATCAAAACTAAATTCAGAGTCTTTTCTCCCACATCGGTCACTGTACTCATTTT
GTGTTTGTTTATATATTACACGAACCGATCTTTGGTACGACGCCCACGCATTAAAGCGGTTTTAGAGCTA
GAAATAGCAAGTTAAAATAAGGCTAGTCCGTTATCAACTTGAAAAAGTGGCACCGAGTCGGTGCTTTTTT
TCGCGCGTAGTCCTCGGTACAGTCTTACTTCCATGATTTCTTTAACTATGCCGGAATCCATCGCAGCGTA
ATGCTCTACACCACGCCGAACACCTGGGTGGACGATATCACCGTGGTGACGCATGTCGCGCAAGACTGTA
ACCACGCGTCTGTTGACTGGCAGGTGGTGGCCAATGGTGATGTCAGCGTTGAACTGCGTGATGCGGATCA
ACAGGTGGTTGCAACTGGACAAGGCACTAGCGGGACTTTGCAAGTGGTGAATCCGCACCTCTGGCAACCG
GGTGAAGGTTATCTCTATGAACTGTGCGTCACAGCCAAAAGCCAGACAGAGTGTGATATCTACCCGCTTC
GCGTCGGCATCCGGTCAGTGGCAGTGAAGGGCGAACAGTTCCTGATTAACCACAAACCGTTCTACTTTAC
TGGCTTTGGTCGTCATGAAGATGCGGACTTGCGTGGCAAAGGATTCGATAACGTGCTGATGGTGCACGAC
CACGCATTAATGGACTGGATTGGGGCCAACTCCTACCGTACCTCGCATTACCCTTACGCTGAAGAGATGC
TCGACTGGGCAGATGAACATGGCATCGTGGTGATTGATGAAACTGCTGCTGTCGGCTTTAACCTCTCTTT
AGGCATTGGTTTCGAAGCGGGCAACAAGCCGAAAGAACTGTACAGCGAAGAGGCAGTCAACGGGGAAACT
CAGCAAGCGCACTTACAGGCGATTAAAGAGCTGATAGCGCGTGACAAAAACCACCCAAGCGTGGTGATGT
GGAGTATTGCCAACGAACCGGATACCCGTCCGCAAGGTGCACGGGAATATTTCGCGCCACTGGCGGAAGC
AACGCGTAAACTCGACCCGACGCGTCCGATCACCTGCGTCAATGTAATGTTCTGCGACGCTCACACCGAT
ACCATCAGCGATCTCTTTGATGTGCTGTGCCTGAACCGTTATTACGGATGGTATGTCCAAAGCGGCGATT
TGGAAACGGCAGAGAAGGTACTGGAAAAAGAACTTCTGGCCTGGCAGGAGAAACTGCATCAGCCGATTAT
CATCACCGAATACGGCGTGGATACGTTAGCCGGGCTGCACTCAATGTACACCGACATGTGGAGTGAAGAG
TATCAGTGTGCATGGCTGGATATGTATCACCGCGTCTTTGATCGCGTCAGCGCCGTCGTCGGTGAACAGG
TATGGAATTTCGCCGATTTTGCGACCTCGCAAGGCATATTGCGCGTTGGCGGTAACAAGAAAGGGATCTT
CACTCGCGACCGCAAACCGAAGTCGGCGGCTTTTCTGCTGCAAAAACGCTGGACTGGCATGAACTTCGGT
GAAAAACCGCAGCAGGGAGGCAAACAACGCAGGGAGGCAAACAATGATATCACAACTCTCCTGACGCGTC
ATCGTCGGCTACAGCCTCGGGAATTGCTACCTAGCTCGAGCAAGATCCAAGGAGATATAACAATGGCTTC
CTCCTGGATTGAACAAGATGGATTGCACGCAGGTTCTCCGGCCGCTTGGGTGGAGAGGCTATTCGGCTAT
GACTGGGCACAACAGACAATCGGCTGCTCTGATGCCGCCGTGTTCCGGCTGTCAGCGCAGGGTAGACCGG
TTCTTTTTGTCAAGACCGACCTGTCCGGTGCCCTGAATGAACTGCAAGACGAGGCAGCGCGGCTATCGTG
GCTGGCCACGACGGGCGTACCTTGCGCTGCTGTGCTCGACGTTGTCACTGAAGCGGGAAGGGACTGGCTG
CTATTGGGCGAAGTGCCGGGGCAGGATCTCCTGTCATCTCACCTTGCTCCTGCCGAGAAAGTATCCATCA
TGGCTGATGCAATGCGGCGGCTGCATACGCTTGATCCGGCTACCTGCCCATTCGACCACCAAGCGAAACA
TCGCATCGAGCGAGCACGTACTCGGATGGAAGCCGGTCTTGTCGATCAGGATGATCTGGACGAAGAGCAT
CAGGGGCTCGCGCCAGCCGAACTGTTCGCCAGGCTCAAGGCGAGAATGCCCGACGGCGAGGATCTCGTCG
TGACCCATGGCGATGCCTGCTTGCCGAATATCATGGTGGAAAATGGCCGCTTTTCTGGATTCATCGACTG
TGGCCGGCTGGGTGTGGCGGACCGCTATCAGGACATAGCGTTGGCTACCCGTGATATTGCTGAAGAGCTT
GGCGGCGAATGGGCTGACCGCTTCCTCGTGCTTTACGGTATCGCCGCTCCCGATTCGCAGCGCATCGCCT
TCTATCGCCTTCTTGACGAGTTCTTCTGATAACCGCGGAGAGCTCGAATTTCCCCGATCGTTCAAACATT
TGGCAATAAAGTTTCTTAAGATTGAATCCTGTTGCCGGTCTTGCGATGATTATCATATAATTTCTGTTGA
ATTACGTTAAGCATGTAATAATTAACATGTAATGCATGACGTTATTTATGAGATGGGTTTTTATGATTAG
AGTCCCGCAATTATACATTTAATACGCGATAGAAAACAAAATATAGCGCGCAAACTAGGATAAATTATCG
CGCGCGGTGTCATCTATGTTACTAGATCGGAGTGTACTTCAAGTCACACCGGCGAGTGTTTGATCGCCGG
CGGTACCGAGTGTACTTCAAGTCAGTGGGAAATCAATAAAATGATTATTTTATGAATATATTTCATTGTG
CAAGTAGATAGAAATTACATATGTTACATAACACACGAAATAAACAAAAAAAGACAATCCAAAAACAAAC
ACCCCAAAAAAAATAATCACTTTAGATAAACTCGTATGAGGAGAGGCACGTTCAGTGACTCGACGATTCC
CGAGCAAAAAAAGTCTCCCCGTCACACATGTAGTGGGTGACGCAATTATCTTTAAAGTAATCCTTCTGTT
GACTTGTCATTGATAACATCCAGTCTTCGTCAGGATTGCAAAGAATTATAGAAGGGATCCCACCTTTTAT
TTTCTTCTTTTTTCCATATTTAGGGTTGACAGTGAAATCAGACTGGCAACCTATTAATTGCTTCCACAAT
GGGACGAACTTGAAGGGGATGTCGTCGATGATATTATAGGTGGCGTGTTCATCGTAGTTGGTGAAATCGA
TGGTACCGTTCCAATAGTTGTGTCGTCCGAGACTTCTAGCCCAGGTGGTCTTTCCGGTACGAGTTGGTCC
GCAGATGTAGAGGCTGGGGTGTCGGATTCCATTCCTTCCATTGTCCTTGTTAAATCGGCCATCCATTCAA
GGTCAGATTGAGCTTGTTGGTATGAGACAGGATGTATGTAAGTATAAGCGTCTATGCTTACATGGTATAG
ATGGGTTTCCCTCCAGGAGTGTAGATCTTCGTGGCAGCGAAGATCTGATTCTGTGAAGGGCGACACATAC
GGTTCAGGTTGTGGAGGGAATAATTTGTTGGCTGAATATTCCAGCCATTGAAGCTTTGTTGCCCATTCAT
GAGGGAATTCTTCCTTGATCATGTCAAGATATTCCTCCTTAGACGTTGCAGTCTGGATAATAGTTCTCCA
TCGTGCGTCAGATTTGCGAGGAGAAACCTTATGATCTCGGAAATCTCCTCTGGTTTTAATATCTCCGTCC
TTTGATATGTAATCAAGGACTTGTTTAGAGTTTCTAGCTGGCTGGATATTAGGGTGATTTCCTTCAAAAT
CGAAAAAAGAAGGATCCCTAATACAAGGTTTTTTATCAAGCTGGAGAAGAGCATGATAGTGGGTAGTGCC
ATCTTGATGAAGCTCAGAAGCAACACCAAGGAAGAAAATAAGAAAAGGTGTGAGTTTCTCCCAGAGAAAC
TGGAATAAATCATCTCTTTGAGATGAGCACTTGGGATAGGTAAGGAAAACATATTTAGATTGGAGTCTGA
AGTTCTTACTAGCAGAAGGCATGTTGTTGTGACTCCGAGGGGTTGCCTCAAACTCTATCTTATAACCGGC
GTGGAGGCATGGAGGCAGGGGTATTTTGGTCATTTTAATAGATAGTGGAAAATGACGTGGAATTTACTTA
AAGACGAAGTCTTTGCGACAAGGGGGGGCCCACGCCGAATTTAATATTACCGGCGTGGCCCCCCCTTATC
GCGAGTGCTTTAGCACGAGCGGTCCAGATTTAAAGTAGAAAATTTCCCGCCCACTAGGGTTAAAGGTGTT
CACACTATAAAAGCATATACGATGTGATGGTATTTGATGGAGCGTATATTGTATCAGGTATTTCCGTTGG
ATACGAATTATTCGTACGACCCTCATAGTTTAAACTATCAGTGTTTGACAGGATATATTGGCGGGTAAAC
CTAAGAGAAAAGAGCGTTTATTAGAATAATCGGATATTTAAAAGGGCGTGAAAAGGTTTATCCGTTCGTC
CATTTGTATGTGCATGCCAACCACAGGGTTCCCCTCGGGATCAAAGTACTTTGATCCAACCCCTCCGCTG
CTATAGTGCAGTCGGCTTCTGACGTTCAGTGCAGCCGTCTTCTGAAAACGACATGTCGCACAAGTCCTAA
GTTACGCGACAGGCTGCCGCCCTGCCCTTTTCCTGGCGTTTTCTTGTCGCGTGTTTTAGTCGCATAAAGT
AGAATACTTGCGACTAGAACCGGAGACATTACGCCATGAACAAGAGCGCCGCCGCTGGCCTGCTGGGCTA
TGCCCGCGTCAGCACCGACGACCAGGACTTGACCAACCAACGGGCCGAACTGCACGCGGCCGGCTGCACC
AAGCTGTTTTCCGAGAAGATCACCGGCACCAGGCGCGACCGCCCGGAGCTGGCCAGGATGCTTGACCACC
TACGCCCTGGCGACGTTGTGACAGTGACCAGGCTAGACCGCCTGGCCCGCAGCACCCGCGACCTACTGGA
CATTGCCGAGCGCATCCAGGAGGCCGGCGCGGGCCTGCGTAGCCTGGCAGAGCCGTGGGCCGACACCACC
ACGCCGGCCGGCCGCATGGTGTTGACCGTGTTCGCCGGCATTGCCGAGTTCGAGCGTTCCCTAATCATCG
ACCGCACCCGGAGCGGGCGCGAGGCCGCCAAGGCCCGAGGCGTGAAGTTTGGCCCCCGCCCTACCCTCAC
CCCGGCACAGATCGCGCACGCCCGCGAGCTGATCGACCAGGAAGGCCGCACCGTGAAAGAGGCGGCTGCA
CTGCTTGGCGTGCATCGCTCGACCCTGTACCGCGCACTTGAGCGCAGCGAGGAAGTGACGCCCACCGAGG
CCAGGCGGCGCGGTGCCTTCCGTGAGGACGCATTGACCGAGGCCGACGCCCTGGCGGCCGCCGAGAATGA
ACGCCAAGAGGAACAAGCATGAAACCGCACCAGGACGGCCAGGACGAACCGTTTTTCATTACCGAAGAGA
TCGAGGCGGAGATGATCGCGGCCGGGTACGTGTTCGAGCCGCCCGCGCACGGCTCAACCGTGCGGCTGCA
TGAAATCCTGGCCGGTTTGTCTGATGCCAAGCTGGCGGCCTGGCCGGCCAGCTTGGCCGCTGAAGAAACC
GAGCGCCGCCGTCTAAAAAGGTGATGTGTATTTGAGTAAAACAGCTTGCGTCATGCGGTCGCTGCGTATA
TGATGCGATGAGTAAATAAACAAATACGCAAGGGGAACGCATGAAGGTTATCGCTGTACTTAACCAGAAA
GGCGGGTCAGGCAAGACGACCATCGCAACCCATCTAGCCCGCGCCCTGCAACTCGCCGGGGCCGATGTTC
TGTTAGTCGATTCCGATCCCCAGGGCAGTGCCCGCGATTGGGCGGCCGTGCGGGAAGATCAACCGCTAAC
CGTTGTCGGCATCGACCGCCCGACGATTGACCGCGACGTGAAGGCCATCGGCCGGCGCGACTTCGTAGTG
ATCGACGGAGCGCCCCAGGCGGCGGACTTGGCTGTGTCCGCGATCAAGGCAGCCGACTTCGTGCTGATTC
CGGTGCAGCCAAGCCCTTACGACATATGGGCCACCGCCGACCTGGTGGAGCTGGTTAAGCAGCGCATTGA
GGTCACGGATGGAAGGCTACAAGCGGCCTTTGTCGTGTCGCGGGCGATCAAAGGCACGCGCATCGGCGGT
GAGGTTGCCGAGGCGCTGGCCGGGTACGAGCTGCCCATTCTTGAGTCCCGTATCACGCAGCGCGTGAGCT
ACCCAGGCACTGCCGCCGCCGGCACAACCGTTCTTGAATCAGAACCCGAGGGCGACGCTGCCCGCGAGGT
CCAGGCGCTGGCCGCTGAAATTAAATCAAAACTCATTTGAGTTAATGAGGTAAAGAGAAAATGAGCAAAA
GCACAAACACGCTAAGTGCCGGCCGTCCGAGCGCACGCAGCAGCAAGGCTGCAACGTTGGCCAGCCTGGC
AGACACGCCAGCCATGAAGCGGGTCAACTTTCAGTTGCCGGCGGAGGATCACACCAAGCTGAAGATGTAC
GCGGTACGCCAAGGCAAGACCATTACCGAGCTGCTATCTGAATACATCGCGCAGCTACCAGAGTAAATGA
GCAAATGAATAAATGAGTAGATGAATTTTAGCGGCTAAAGGAGGCGGCATGGAAAATCAAGAACAACCAG
GCACCGACGCCGTGGAATGCCCCATGTGTGGAGGAACGGGCGGTTGGCCAGGCGTAAGCGGCTGGGTTGC
CTGCCGGCCCTGCAATGGCACTGGAACCCCCAAGCCCGAGGAATCGGCGTGAGCGGTCGCAAACCATCCG
GCCCGGTACAAATCGGCGCGGCGCTGGGTGATGACCTGGTGGAGAAGTTGAAGGCCGCGCAGGCCGCCCA
GCGGCAACGCATCGAGGCAGAAGCACGCCCCGGTGAATCGTGGCAAGCGGCCGCTGATCGAATCCGCAAA
GAATCCCGGCAACCGCCGGCAGCCGGTGCGCCGTCGATTAGGAAGCCGCCCAAGGGCGACGAGCAACCAG
ATTTTTTCGTTCCGATGCTCTATGACGTGGGCACCCGCGATAGTCGCAGCATCATGGACGTGGCCGTTTT
CCGTCTGTCGAAGCGTGACCGACGAGCTGGCGAGGTGATCCGCTACGAGCTTCCAGACGGGCACGTAGAG
GTTTCCGCAGGGCCGGCCGGCATGGCCAGTGTGTGGGATTACGACCTGGTACTGATGGCGGTTTCCCATC
TAACCGAATCCATGAACCGATACCGGGAAGGGAAGGGAGACAAGCCCGGCCGCGTGTTCCGTCCACACGT
TGCGGACGTACTCAAGTTCTGCCGGCGAGCCGATGGCGGAAAGCAGAAAGACGACCTGGTAGAAACCTGC
ATTCGGTTAAACACCACGCACGTTGCCATGCAGCGTACGAAGAAGGCCAAGAACGGCCGCCTGGTGACGG
TATCCGAGGGTGAAGCCTTGATTAGCCGCTACAAGATCGTAAAGAGCGAAACCGGGCGGCCGGAGTACAT
CGAGATCGAGCTAGCTGATTGGATGTACCGCGAGATCACAGAAGGCAAGAACCCGGACGTGCTGACGGTT
CACCCCGATTACTTTTTGATCGATCCCGGCATCGGCCGTTTTCTCTACCGCCTGGCACGCCGCGCCGCAG
GCAAGGCAGAAGCCAGATGGTTGTTCAAGACGATCTACGAACGCAGTGGCAGCGCCGGAGAGTTCAAGAA
GTTCTGTTTCACCGTGCGCAAGCTGATCGGGTCAAATGACCTGCCGGAGTACGATTTGAAGGAGGAGGCG
GGGCAGGCTGGCCCGATCCTAGTCATGCGCTACCGCAACCTGATCGAGGGCGAAGCATCCGCCGGTTCCT
AATGTACGGAGCAGATGCTAGGGCAAATTGCCCTAGCAGGGGAAAAAGGTCGAAAAGGCCTCTTTCCTGT
GGATAGCACGTACATTGGGAACCCAAAGCCGTACATTGGGAACCGGAACCCGTACATTGGGAACCCAAAG
CCGTACATTGGGAACCGGTCACACATGTAAGTGACTGATATAAAAGAGAAAAAAGGCGATTTTTCCGCCT
AAAACTCTTTAAAACTTATTAAAACTCTTAAAACCCGCCTGGCCTGTGCATAACTGTCTGGCCAGCGCAC
AGCCGAAGAGCTGCAAAAAGCGCCTACCCTTCGGTCGCTGCGCTCCCTACGCCCCGCCGCTTCGCGTCGG
CCTATCGCGGCCGCTGGCCGCTCAAAAATGGCTGGCCTACGGCCAGGCAATCTACCAGGGCGCGGACAAG
CCGCGCCGTCGCCACTCGACCGCCGGCGCCCACATCAAGGCACCCTGCCTCGCGCGTTTCGGTGATGACG
GTGAAAACCTCTGACACATGCAGCTCCCGGAAACGGTCACAGCTTGTCTGTAAGCGGATGCCGGGAGCAG
ACAAGCCCGTCAGGGCGCGTCAGCGGGTGTTGGCGGGTGTCGGGGCGCAGCCATGACCCAGTCACGTAGC
GATAGCGGAGTGTATACTGGCTTAACTATGCGGCATCAGAGCAGATTGTACTGAGAGTGCACCATATGCG
GTGTGAAATACCGCACAGATGCGTAAGGAGAAAATACCGCATCAGGCGCTCTTCCGCTTCCTCGCTCACT
GACTCGCTGCGCTCGGTCGTTCGGCTGCGGCGAGCGGTATCAGCTCACTCAAAGGCGGTAATACGGTTAT
CCACAGAATCAGGGGATAACGCAGGAAAGAACATGTGAGCAAAAGGCCAGCAAAAGGCCAGGAACCGTAA
AAAGGCCGCGTTGCTGGCGTTTTTCCATAGGCTCCGCCCCCCTGACGAGCATCACAAAAATCGACGCTCA
AGTCAGAGGTGGCGAAACCCGACAGGACTATAAAGATACCAGGCGTTTCCCCCTGGAAGCTCCCTCGTGC
GCTCTCCTGTTCCGACCCTGCCGCTTACCGGATACCTGTCCGCCTTTCTCCCTTCGGGAAGCGTGGCGCT
TTCTCATAGCTCACGCTGTAGGTATCTCAGTTCGGTGTAGGTCGTTCGCTCCAAGCTGGGCTGTGTGCAC
GAACCCCCCGTTCAGCCCGACCGCTGCGCCTTATCCGGTAACTATCGTCTTGAGTCCAACCCGGTAAGAC
ACGACTTATCGCCACTGGCAGCAGCCACTGGTAACAGGATTAGCAGAGCGAGGTAT
Features (pLannotate 1.2.2; 22 found; start..end, strand, type, name):
    312..381     -  ncRNA          RNA-OUT: Accession: RF00240 - RNA-OUT
   1629..2423    -  CDS            KanR: aminoglycoside phosphotransferase; aphA-3; confers resistance to kanamycin
   2848..2872    +  misc_feature   LB T-DNA repeat: left border repeat from nopaline C58 T-DNA
   3250..3306    +  CDS            MP_BEYDV (fragment): Protein inferred from homology: Swiss-Prot protein existence level 3. Involved in the viral transport within, and between cells. From Bean yellow dwarf virus (BeYDV).
   3813..4154    +  promoter       CaMV 35S promoter: strong constitutive promoter from cauliflower mosaic virus
   4192..8295    +  CDS            cas9: CAS9_STRP1 - Also known as csn1 From Streptococcus pyogenes serotype M1.
   8339..8587    +  terminator     HSP terminator: efficient transcription terminator from the Arabidopsis thaliana heat shock protein 18.2 gene (Nagaya et al., 2010)
   9076..9151    +  misc_RNA       gRNA scaffold: guide RNA scaffold for the Streptococcus pyogenes CRISPR/Cas9 system
   9509..9584    +  misc_RNA       gRNA scaffold: guide RNA scaffold for the Streptococcus pyogenes CRISPR/Cas9 system
   9610..10947   +  CDS            GUS (fragment): β-glucuronidase; uidA (or gusA) from E. coli
  11067..11859   +  CDS            NeoR/KanR (fragment): aminoglycoside phosphotransferase from Tn5; aph(3')-II (or nptII); confers resistance to neomycin, kanamycin, and G418 (Geneticin®)
  11886..12138   +  terminator     NOS terminator: nopaline synthase terminator and poly(A) signal
  12587..13462   -  CDS            REPA_BEYDV: Experimental evidence at protein level: Swiss-Prot protein existence level 1. Implicated in enhancement of V-sense gene expression. Acts a an inhibitor of C-sense gene transcription. From Bean yellow dwarf virus (BeYDV).
  13757..13813   +  CDS            MP_BEYDV (fragment): Protein inferred from homology: Swiss-Prot protein existence level 3. Involved in the viral transport within, and between cells. From Bean yellow dwarf virus (BeYDV).
  13836..13860   +  misc_feature   RB T-DNA repeat: right border repeat from nopaline C58 T-DNA
  14200..14601   +  CDS            Y4CG_SINFN (fragment): Protein inferred from homology: Swiss-Prot protein existence level 3. From Sinorhizobium fredii (strain NBRC 101917 / NGR234).
  15161..15790   +  CDS            pVS1 StaA: stability protein from the Pseudomonas plasmid pVS1 (Heeb et al., 2000)
  16219..17292   +  CDS            pVS1 RepA: replication protein from the Pseudomonas plasmid pVS1 (Heeb et al., 2000)
  17358..17552   +  rep_origin     pVS1 oriV: origin of replication for the Pseudomonas plasmid pVS1 (Heeb et al., 2000)
  17755..17794   +  CDS            rop (fragment): Rop protein, which maintains plasmids at low copy number; rop
  17896..18036   +  misc_feature   bom: basis of mobility region from pBR322
  18222..204     -  rep_origin     ori (across the origin): high-copy-number ColE1/pMB1/pBR322/pUC origin of replication
