[The description below was written by a language model from this plasmid's Addgene catalogue record and pLannotate feature annotations shown in this document.]
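Description:
pJG382 is an 18.6 kb binary T-DNA plasmid built on the pTRANS_201 backbone for Agrobacterium-mediated delivery of a geminivirus replicon into tobacco leaves, where it is used for CRISPR-based gene targeting. It replicates at high copy in E. coli from a ColE1/pUC-type origin (with a pBR322 bom region). It is maintained in Agrobacterium by the pVS1 oriV together with the pVS1 RepA replication and StaA stability proteins. Bacterial selection is by kanamycin through an aphA-3 aminoglycoside phosphotransferase located outside the T-DNA.

Between the nopaline-type left and right border repeats, the payload is flanked by duplicated bean yellow dwarf virus (BeYDV) sequences, annotated here as short movement-protein fragments near each border. A BeYDV Rep/RepA coding region lies in reverse orientation. In replicons of this kind, Rep releases and circularises the sequence between the repeated viral elements and amplifies it in the plant nucleus, raising the copy number of both the nuclease genes and the repair template.

Inside the replicon, a CaMV 35S promoter drives a Streptococcus pyogenes Cas9, described in the record as the Arabidopsis-optimised D10A nickase, terminated by the Arabidopsis HSP18.2 terminator. Two gRNA scaffolds follow, corresponding to guides gNt_R2 and gNt_F2, so that paired nicks are made at the target; the promoter driving the guides is not annotated. Downstream is the donor, which contains a partial GUS coding sequence, a partial NeoR/KanR (nptII) sequence and a NOS terminator. This suggests a template for repairing a GUS–nptII reporter locus, although the record does not describe the target locus explicitly.
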