Addgene plasmid #91189: pJG382
Purpose: BeYDV replicon T-DNA for gene targeting in tobacco leaves, D10A double nickase (nAtCas9_D10A+gNt_R2+gNt_F2+donor)
Depositing lab: Daniel Voytas. Depositing organization: University of Minnesota. Publication: A multi-purpose toolkit to enable advanced genome engineering in plants. Cermak T, Curtin SJ, Gil-Humanes J, Cegan R, Kono TJY, Konecna E, Belanto JJ, Starker CG, Mathre JW, Greenstein RL, Voytas DF. Plant Cell. 2017 May 18. pii: tpc.00922.2016. doi: 10.1105/tpc.16.00922. PubMed 28522548.
Backbone
  Vector backbone: pTRANS_201
  Vector type: Plant Expression, CRISPR
Growth in bacteria
  Bacterial resistance: Kanamycin, 50 μg/mL
  Growth temperature: 37°C
  Growth strain: DH5alpha
  Copy number: High Copy
Gene/Insert
  Gene/Insert name: nAtCas9_D10A+gNt_R2+gNt_F2+donor
  gRNA/shRNA sequence: gNt_R2: GCGTCCCGGGTCGCTACCTT, gNt_F2: GACGCCCACGCATTAAAGCG
  Cloning method: Restriction Enzyme; 5′ cloning site unknown (unknown if destroyed); 3′ cloning site unknown (unknown if destroyed)
  Sequencing primers: 5′ unknown
Terms and licenses: Academic/Nonprofit Terms; Industry Terms: Not Available to Industry
How to cite: pJG382 was a gift from Daniel Voytas (Addgene plasmid # 91189 ; http://n2t.net/addgene:91189 ; RRID:Addgene_91189)
